Addgene plasmid #104281: pHH0103 TCERG1L WW domain #2
Purpose: Bacterial expression of WW domain #2 from TCERG1L
Depositing lab: Sachdev Sidhu & Marius Sudol. Depositing organization: University of Toronto.
Backbone
  Vector backbone: pHH0103
  Vector type: Bacterial Expression
Growth in bacteria
  Bacterial resistance: Ampicillin, 100 μg/mL
  Growth temperature: 37°C
  Growth strain: DH5alpha
  Copy number: Unknown
Gene/Insert
  Gene/Insert name: TCERG1L WW domain #2
  Species: H. sapiens (human)
  Insert size (bp): 183
  Mutation: codon optimized for expression in bacteria
  Entrez Gene: TCERG1L
  Promoter: tac
  Tag / fusion protein: GST (N terminal on backbone)
  Cloning method: Restriction Enzyme; 5′ cloning site SfiI (unknown if destroyed); 3′ cloning site NotI (unknown if destroyed)
  Sequencing primers: 5′ pGEX-5'
Terms and licenses: Academic/Nonprofit Terms; Industry Terms: Not Available to Industry
Depositor comments: Amino acid sequence: Linker - ENLYFQGRRASV(gagctc) and WW domain - STPVPGSPWCVVWTGDDRVFFFNPTMHLSVWEKPMDLKD
How to cite: pHH0103 TCERG1L WW domain #2 was a gift from Sachdev Sidhu & Marius Sudol (Addgene plasmid # 104281 ; http://n2t.net/addgene:104281 ; RRID:Addgene_104281)
