[The description below was written by a language model from this plasmid's Addgene catalogue record and pLannotate feature annotations shown in this document.]
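Description:
pHH0103 TCERG1L WW domain #2 is a 6,888 nt bacterial expression plasmid for producing the second WW domain of human TCERG1L as a GST fusion protein in E. coli. It replicates from a ColE1/pMB1-type origin and is selected with ampicillin through the bla (AmpR) gene. An f1 phage origin and the pBR322 bom region are also present. Only fragments of rop are annotated, interrupted by the f1 origin, and the record lists copy number as unknown.

Expression is driven by the tac promoter with a downstream lac operator. The plasmid carries its own lacI under the lacIq promoter, so transcription is repressed until it is induced with IPTG or lactose. Just upstream of the fusion a 6xHis tag is annotated, followed by Schistosoma japonicum GST. According to the depositor comments, GST is then joined through a linker to the WW domain. That linker contains what appears to be a TEV protease recognition motif, which would allow the domain to be released from the tag. The insert is recorded as 183 bp, codon optimised for bacteria and cloned between SfiI and NotI, and the annotated TCERG1L match spans about 117 nt of it.

A phage fd terminator lies downstream of the insert. Beyond it are fragments of M13 gene III and a tetracycline-resistance remnant. Together with the f1 origin, these suggest the backbone descends from a phagemid display vector, and they do not appear to be part of the expressed product.

The record supports use in making purified, affinity-tagged WW domain protein. It does not specify particular downstream applications.
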