Features (pLannotate 1.2.2; 21 found; start..end, strand, type, name):
      1..654     +  CDS            GST26_SCHJA: Experimental evidence at protein level: Swiss-Prot protein existence level 1. GST isoenzymes appear to play a central role in the parasite detoxification system. Other functions are also suspected including a role in increasing the solubility of haematin in the parasite gut. From Schistosoma japonicum (Blood fluke).
    778..894     +  CDS            TCERG1L (fragment): TCRGL_HUMAN - Experimental evidence at transcript level: Swiss-Prot protein existence level 2. From Homo sapiens (Human).
    913..960     +  terminator     fd terminator (sequence withheld): central terminator from bacteriophage fd (Otsuka and Kunisawa, 1982)
    965..1177    +  CDS            M13 gene III (fragment) (sequence partly withheld): pIII; III; minor coat protein
   1192..1662    +  CDS            M13 gene III (fragment) (sequence partly withheld): pIII; III; minor coat protein
   1684..1754    +  CDS            TcR (fragment): tetracycline efflux protein; tet; confers resistance to tetracycline
   1996..2376    -  CDS            YPB1_ECOLX: Protein predicted: Swiss-Prot protein existence level 4. From Escherichia coli.
   2393..2544    +  CDS            rop (fragment): Rop protein, which maintains plasmids at low copy number; rop
   2580..3008    -  rep_origin     f1 ori (sequence partly withheld): f1 bacteriophage origin of replication; arrow indicates direction of (+) strand synthesis
   3017..3056    +  CDS            rop (fragment): Rop protein, which maintains plasmids at low copy number; rop
   3158..3298    +  misc_feature   bom: basis of mobility region from pBR322
   3484..4071    -  rep_origin     ori: high-copy-number ColE1/pMB1/pBR322/pUC origin of replication
   4242..5102    -  CDS            AmpR: β-lactamase; bla; confers resistance to ampicillin, carbenicillin, and related antibiotics
   5103..5207    -  promoter       AmpR promoter: bla
   5316..5393    +  promoter       lacIq promoter: lacI (mutant); In the lacIq allele, a single base change in the promoter boosts expression of the lacI gene about 10-fold.
   5394..6476    +  CDS            lacI: lac repressor; lacI; The lac repressor binds to the lac operator to inhibit transcription in E. coli. This inhibition can be relieved by adding lactose or isopropyl-β-D-thiogalactopyranoside (IPTG).
   6489..6510    +  protein_bind   CAP binding site: CAP binding activates transcription in the presence of cAMP. E. coli catabolite activator protein
   6529..6546    +  promoter       tet promoter (fragment): E. coli promoter for tetracycline efflux protein gene
   6719..6747    +  promoter       tac promoter: strong E. coli promoter; hybrid between the trp and lac UV5 promoters
   6755..6771    +  protein_bind   lac operator: The lac repressor binds to the lac operator to inhibit transcription in E. coli. This inhibition can be relieved by adding lactose or isopropyl-β-D-thiogalactopyranoside (IPTG). lac repressor encoded by lacI
   6856..6873    +  CDS            6xHis: 6xHis affinity tag
>Addgene plasmid #104281 | pHH0103 TCERG1L WW domain #2 | addgene full sequence | sequence record 202574 | Addgene NGS Result
ATGTCCCCTATACTAGGTTATTGGAAAATTAAGGGCCTTGTGCAACCCACTCGACTTCTTTTGGAATATC
TTGAAGAAAAATATGAAGAGCATTTGTATGAGCGCGATGAAGGTGATAAATGGCGAAACAAAAAGTTTGA
ATTGGGTTTGGAGTTTCCCAATCTTCCTTATTATATTGATGGTGATGTTAAATTAACACAGTCTATGGCC
ATCATACGTTATATAGCTGACAAGCACAACATGTTGGGTGGTTGTCCAAAAGAGCGTGCAGAGATTTCAA
TGCTTGAAGGAGCGGTTTTGGATATTAGATACGGTGTTTCGAGAATTGCATATAGTAAAGACTTTGAAAC
TCTCAAAGTTGATTTTCTTAGCAAGCTACCTGAAATGCTGAAAATGTTCGAAGATCGTTTATGTCATAAA
ACATATTTAAATGGTGATCATGTAACCCATCCTGACTTCATGTTGTATGACGCTCTTGATGTTGTTTTAT
ACATGGACCCAATGTGCCTGGATGCGTTCCCAAAATTAGTTTGTTTTAAAAAACGTATTGAAGCTATCCC
ACAAATTGATAAGTACTTGAAATCCAGCAAGTATATAGCATGGCCTTTGCAGGGCTGGCAAGCCACGTTT
GGTGGTGGCGACCATCCTCCAAAATCGGATCTGGAAGTTCTGTTCCAGGGGCCCCTGTCCAGCGGTCTGG
TTCCGCGTGGTTCCGGTACCGCGGCCCAGCCGGCCGAAAATCTGTACTTCCAAGGTCGTCGTGCCTCTGT
GGAGCTCTCAACGCCGGTTCCGGGTTCTCCGTGGTGTGTGGTGTGGACGGGTGATGATCGCGTGTTCTTC
TTCAATCCGACGATGCATCTGAGCGTGTGGGAAAAACCGATGGATCTGAAAGACTAGGCGGCCGCATA
[142 nt withheld, positions 909-1050]
C
[98 nt withheld, positions 1052-1149]
AGTTTGTACTGGTGACGAAACTCAGTGTCTAGCTAGAGTGGC
[149 nt withheld, positions 1192-1340]
T
[41 nt withheld, positions 1342-1382]
T
[62 nt withheld, positions 1384-1445]
A
[35 nt withheld, positions 1447-1481]
CCTCCCTCAATCGGTTGAATGTCGCCCTTTTGTCTTTGGCGCTGGTAAACCATATGAA
[86 nt withheld, positions 1540-1625]
T
[54 nt withheld, positions 1627-1680]
CTAGCGCCGCCCTATACCTTGTCTGCCTCCCCGCGTTGCGTCGCGGTGCATGGAGCCGGGCCACCTCGAC
CTGAATGGAAGCCGGCGGCACCTCGCTAACGGATTCACCACTCCAAGAATTGGAGCCAATCAATTCTTGC
GGAGAACTGTGAATGCGCAAACCAACCCTTGGCAGAACATATCCATCGCGTCCGCCATCTCCAGCAGCCG
CACGCGGCGCATCTCGGGCAGCGTTGGGTCCTGGCCACGGGTGCGCATGATCGTGCTCCTGTCGTTGAGG
ACCCGGCTAGGCTGGCGGGGTTGCCTTACTGGTTAGCAGAATGAATCACCGATACGCGAGCGAACGTGAA
GCGACTGCTGCTGCAAAACGTCTGCGACCTGAGCAACAACATGAATGGTCTTCGGTTTCCGTGTTTCGTA
AAGTCTGGAAACGCGGAAGTCAGCGCCCTGCACCATTATGTTCCGGATCTGCATCGCAGGATGCTGCTGG
CTACCCTGTGGAACACCTACATCTGTATTAACGAAGCGCTGGCATTGACCCTGAGTGATTTTTCTCTGGT
CCCGCCGCATCCATACCGCCAGTTGTTTACCCTCACAACGTTCCAGTAACCGGGCATGTTCATCATCAGT
AACCCGTATCGTGAGCATCCTCTCTCGTTTCATCGGTATCATTACCCCCATGAACAGAAATCCCCCTTAC
ACGGAGGCATCAGTGACCAAACAGGAAAAAACCGCCCTTAACATGGCCCGCTTTATCAGAAGCCAGACAT
TAACGCTTCTGGAGAAACTCAACGAGCTGGACGCGGATGAACAGGCAGACATCTGTGAATCGCTTCACGA
CCACGCTGATGAGCTTTACCGCAGGATCCGCGAAATTGTAAGCGTTAATATTTTGTTAAAATTCGCGTTA
AATTTTTGTTAAATCAGCTCATTTTTTAACCAATAGGCCGAAATCGGCAAAATCCCTTATAAATCAAAAG
AATAGACCGAGATAGGGT
[37 nt withheld, positions 2679-2715]
AAAGAACGTGGACTCCAACGTCAAAGG
[49 nt withheld, positions 2743-2791]
T
[91 nt withheld, positions 2793-2883]
G
[124 nt withheld, positions 2885-3008]
CGCGGATCCTGCCTCGCGCGTTTCGGTGATGACGGTGAAAACCTCTGACACATGCAGCTCCCGGAGACGG
TCACAGCTTGTCTGTAAGCGGATGCCGGGAGCAGACAAGCCCGTCAGGGCGCGTCAGCGGGTGTTGGCGG
GTGTCGGGGCGCAGCCATGACCCAGTCACGTAGCGATAGCGGAGTGTATACTGGCTTAACTATGCGGCAT
CAGAGCAGATTGTACTGAGAGTGCACCATATGCGGTGTGAAATACCGCACAGATGCGTAAGGAGAAAATA
CCGCATCAGGCGCTCTTCCGCTTCCTCGCTCACTGACTCGCTGCGCTCGGTCGTTCGGCTGCGGCGAGCG
GTATCAGCTCACTCAAAGGCGGTAATACGGTTATCCACAGAATCAGGGGATAACGCAGGAAAGAACATGT
GAGCAAAAGGCCAGCAAAAGGCCAGGAACCGTAAAAAGGCCGCGTTGCTGGCGTTTTTCCATAGGCTCCG
CCCCCCTGACGAGCATCACAAAAATCGACGCTCAAGTCAGAGGTGGCGAAACCCGACAGGACTATAAAGA
TACCAGGGTTTCCCCCTGGAAGCTCCCTCGTGCGCTCTCCTGTTCCGACCCTGCCGCTTACCGGATACCT
GTCCGCCTTTCTCCCTTCGGGAAGCGTGGCGCTTTCTCATAGCTCACGCTGTAGGTATCTCAGTTCGGTG
TAGGTCGTTCGCTCCAAGCTGGGCTGTGTGCACGAACCCCCCGTTCAGCCCGACCGCTGCGCCTTATCCG
GTAACTATCGTCTTGAGTCCAACCCGGTAAGACACGACTTATCGCCACTGGCAGCAGCCACTGGTAACAG
GATTAGCAGAGCGAGGTATGTAGGCGGTGCTACAGAGTTCTTGAAGTGGTGGCCTAACTACGGCTACACT
AGAAGGACAGTATTTGGTATCTGCGCTCTGCTGAAGCCAGTTACCTTCGGAAAAAGAGTTGGTAGCTCTT
GATCCGGCAAACAAACCACCGCTGGTAGCGGTGGTTTTTTTGTTTGCAAGCAGCAGATTACGCGCAGAAA
AAAAGGATCTCAAGAAGATCCTTTGATCTTTTCTACGGGGTCTGACGCTCAGTGGAACGAAAACTCACGT
TAAGGGATTTTGGTCATGAGATTATCAAAAAGGATCTTCACCTAGATCCTTTTAAATTAAAAATGAAGTT
TTAAATCAATCTAAAGTATATATGAGTAAACTTGGTCTGACAGTTACCAATGCTTAATCAGTGAGGCACC
TATCTCAGCGATCTGTCTATTTCGTTCATCCATAGTTGCCTGACTCCCCGTCGTGTAGATAACTACGATA
CGGGAGGGCTTACCATCTGGCCCCAGTGCTGCAATGATACCGCGAGACCCACGCTCACCGGCTCCAGATT
TATCAGCAATAAACCAGCCAGCCGGAAGGGCCGAGCGCAGAAGTGGTCCTGCAACTTTATCCGCCTCCAT
CCAGTCTATTAATTGTTGCCGGGAAGCTAGAGTAAGTAGTTCGCCAGTTAATAGTTTGCGCAACGTTGTT
GCCATTGCTGCAGGCATCGTGGTGTCACGCTCGTCGTTTGGTATGGCTTCATTCAGCTCCGGTTCCCAAC
GATCAAGGCGAGTTACATGATCCCCCATGTTGTGCAAAAAAGCGGTTAGCTCCTTCGGTCCTCCGATCGT
TGTCAGAAGTAAGTTGGCCGCAGTGTTATCACTCATGGTTATGGCAGCACTGCATAATTCTCTTACTGTC
ATGCCATCCGTAAGATGCTTTTCTGTGACTGGTGAGTACTCAACCAAGTCATTCTGAGAATAGTGTATGC
GGCGACCGAGTTGCTCTTGCCCGGCGTCAACACGGGATAATACCGCGCCACATAGCAGAACTTTAAAAGT
GCTCATCATTGGAAAACGTTCTTCGGGGCGAAAACTCTCAAGGATCTTACCGCTGTTGAGATCCAGTTCG
ATGTAACCCACTCGTGCACCCAACTGATCTTCAGCATCTTTTACTTTCACCAGCGTTTCTGGGTGAGCAA
AAACAGGAAGGCAAAATGCCGCAAAAAAGGGAATAAGGGCGACACGGAAATGTTGAATACTCATACTCTT
CCTTTTTCAATATTATTGAAGCATTTATCAGGGTTATTGTCTCATGAGCGGATACATATTTGAATGTATT
TAGAAAAATAAACAAATAGGGGTTCCGCGCACATTTCCCCGAAAAGTGCCACCTGACGTCTAAGAAACCA
TTATTATCATGACATTAACCTATAAAAATAGGCGTATCACGAGGCCCTTTCGTCTTCAAGAATTCCCGAC
ACCATCGAATGGTGCAAAACCTTTCGCGGTATGGCATGATAGCGCCCGGAAGAGAGTCAATTCAGGGTGG
TGAATGTGAAACCAGTAACGTTATACGATGTCGCAGAGTATGCCGGTGTCTCTTATCAGACCGTTTCCCG
CGTGGTGAACCAGGCCAGCCACGTTTCTGCGAAAACGCGGGAAAAAGTGGAAGCGGCGATGGCGGAGCTG
AATTACATTCCCAACCGCGTGGCACAACAACTGGCGGGCAAACAGTCGTTGCTGATTGGCGTTGCCACCT
CCAGTCTGGCCCTGCACGCGCCGTCGCAAATTGTCGCGGCGATTAAATCTCGCGCCGATCAACTGGGTGC
CAGCGTGGTGGTGTCGATGGTAGAACGAAGCGGCGTCGAAGCCTGTAAAGCGGCGGTGCACAATCTTCTC
GCGCAACGCGTCAGTGGGCTGATCATTAACTATCCGCTGGATGACCAGGATGCCATTGCTGTGGAAGCTG
CCTGCACTAATGTTCCGGCGTTATTTCTTGATGTCTCTGACCAGACACCCATCAACAGTATTATTTTCTC
CCATGAAGACGGTACGCGACTGGGCGTGGAGCATCTGGTCGCATTGGGTCACCAGCAAATCGCGCTGTTA
GCGGGCCCATTAAGTTCTGTCTCGGCGCGTCTGCGTCTGGCTGGCTGGCATAAATATCTCACTCGCAATC
AAATTCAGCCGATAGCGGAACGGGAAGGCGACTGGAGTGCCATGTCCGGTTTTCAACAAACCATGCAAAT
GCTGAATGAGGGCATCGTTCCCACTGCGATGCTGGTTGCCAACGATCAGATGGCGCTGGGCGCAATGCGC
GCCATTACCGAGTCCGGGCTGCGCGTTGGTGCGGATATCTCGGTAGTGGGATACGACGATACCGAAGACA
GCTCATGTTATATCCCGCCGTTAACCACCATCAAACAGGATTTTCGCCTGCTGGGGCAAACCAGCGTGGA
CCGCTTGCTGCAACTCTCTCAGGGCCAGGCGGTGAAGGGCAATCAGCTGTTGCCCGTCTCACTGGTGAAA
AGAAAAACCACCCTGGCGCCCAATACGCAAACCGCCTCTCCCCGCGCGTTGGCCGATTCATTAATGCAGC
TGGCACGACAGGTTTCCCGACTGGAAAGCGGGCAGTGAGCGCAACGCAATTAATGTAAGTTAGCTCACTC
ATTAGGCACAATTCTCATGTTTGACAGCTTATCATCGACTGCACGGTGCACCAATGCTTCTGGCGTCAGG
CAGCCATCGGAAGCTGTGGTATGGCTGTGCAGGTCGTAAATCACTGCATAATTCGTGTCGCTCAAGGCGC
ACTCCCGTTCTGGATAATGTTTTTTGCGCCGACATCATAACGGTTCTGGCAAATATTCTGAAATGAGCTG
TTGACAATTAATCATCGGCTCGTATAATGTGTGGAATTGTGAGCGGATAACAATTTCACACAGGAAACAG
CCAGTCCGTTTAGGTGTTTTCACGAGCACTTCACCAACAAGGACCATAGATTATGAAAATCGAAGAACAC
CATCACCATCACCATTCCAGCGGTAAGCTT
