>Addgene plasmid #104281 | pHH0103 TCERG1L WW domain #2 | depositor partial sequence | sequence record 197433 | WW domain with linker
GGCCCAGCCGGCCGAAAATCTGTACTTCCAAGGTCGTCGTGCCTCTGTGGAGCTCTCAACGCCGGTTCCG
GGTTCTCCGTGGTGTGTGGTGTGGACGGGTGATGATCGCGTGTTCTTCTTCAATCCGACGATGCATCTGA
GCGTGTGGGAAAAACCGATGGATCTGAAAGACTAGGCGGCCGC
